>Addgene plasmid #218666 | plentiCRISPR-v2 Puro EIF2AK3/PERK_sgRNA | addgene full sequence | sequence record 432503 | Addgene NGS Result
GTCGACGGATCGGGAGATCTCCCGATCCCCTATGGTGCACTCTCAGTACAATCTGCTCTGATGCCGCATA
GTTAAGCCAGTATCTGCTCCCTGCTTGTGTGTTGGAGGTCGCTGAGTAGTGCGCGAGCAAAATTTAAGCT
ACAACAAGGCAAGGCTTGACCGACAATTGCATGAAGAATCTGCTTAGGGTTAGGCGTTTTGCGCTGCTTC
GCGATGTACGGGCCAGATATACGCGTTGACATTGATTATTGACTAGTTATTAATAGTAATCAATTACGGG
GTCATTAGTTCATAGCCCATATATGGAGTTCCGCGTTACATAACTTACGGTAAATGGCCCGCCTGGCTGA
CCGCCCAACGACCCCCGCCCATTGACGTCAATAATGACGTATGTTCCCATAGTAACGCCAATAGGGACTT
TCCATTGACGTCAATGGGTGGAGTATTTACGGTAAACTGCCCACTTGGCAGTACATCAAGTGTATCATAT
GCCAAGTACGCCCCCTATTGACGTCAATGACGGTAAATGGCCCGCCTGGCATTATGCCCAGTACATGACC
TTATGGGACTTTCCTACTTGGCAGTACATCTACGTATTAGTCATCGCTATTACCATGGTGATGCGGTTTT
GGCAGTACATCAATGGGCGTGGATAGCGGTTTGACTCACGGGGATTTCCAAGTCTCCACCCCATTGACGT
CAATGGGAGTTTGTTTTGGCACCAAAATCAACGGGACTTTCCAAAATGTCGTAACAACTCCGCCCCATTG
ACGCAAATGGGCGGTAGGCGTGTACGGTGGGAGGTCTATATAAGCAGCGCGTTTTGCCTGTACTGGGTCT
CTCTGGTTAGACCAGATCTGAGCCTGGGAGCTCTCTGGCTAACTAGGGAACCCACTGCTTAAGCCTCAAT
AAAGCTTGCCTTGAGTGCTTCAAGTAGTGTGTGCCCGTCTGTTGTGTGACTCTGGTAACTAGAGATCCCT
CAGACCCTTTTAGTCAGTGTGGAAAATCTCTAGCAGTGGCGCCCGAACAGGGACTTGAAAGCGAAAGGGA
AACCAGAGGAGCTCTCTCGACGCAGGACTCGGCTTGCTGAAGCGCGCACGGCAAGAGGCGAGGGGCGGCG
ACTGGTGAGTACGCCAAAAATTTTGACTAGCGGAGGCTAGAAGGAGAGAGATGGGTGCGAGAGCGTCAGT
ATTAAGCGGGGGAGAATTAGATCGCGATGGGAAAAAATTCGGTTAAGGCCAGGGGGAAAGAAAAAATATA
AATTAAAACATATAGTATGGGCAAGCAGGGAGCTAGAACGATTCGCAGTTAATCCTGGCCTGTTAGAAAC
ATCAGAAGGCTGTAGACAAATACTGGGACAGCTACAACCATCCCTTCAGACAGGATCAGAAGAACTTAGA
TCATTATATAATACAGTAGCAACCCTCTATTGTGTGCATCAAAGGATAGAGATAAAAGACACCAAGGAAG
CTTTAGACAAGATAGAGGAAGAGCAAAACAAAAGTAAGACCACCGCACAGCAAGCGGCCGCTGATCTTCA
GACCTGGAGGAGGAGATATGAGGGACAATTGGAGAAGTGAATTATATAAATATAAAGTAGTAAAAATTGA
ACCATTAGGAGTAGCACCCACCAAGGCAAAGAGAAGAGTGGTGCAGAGAGAAAAAAGAGCAGTGGGAATA
GGAGCTTTGTTCCTTGGGTTCTTGGGAGCAGCAGGAAGCACTATGGGCGCAGCGTCAATGACGCTGACGG
TACAGGCCAGACAATTATTGTCTGGTATAGTGCAGCAGCAGAACAATTTGCTGAGGGCTATTGAGGCGCA
ACAGCATCTGTTGCAACTCACAGTCTGGGGCATCAAGCAGCTCCAGGCAAGAATCCTGGCTGTGGAAAGA
TACCTAAAGGATCAACAGCTCCTGGGGATTTGGGGTTGCTCTGGAAAACTCATTTGCACCACTGCTGTGC
CTTGGAATGCTAGTTGGAGTAATAAATCTCTGGAACAGATTTGGAATCACACGACCTGGATGGAGTGGGA
CAGAGAAATTAACAATTACACAAGCTTAATACACTCCTTAATTGAAGAATCGCAAAACCAGCAAGAAAAG
AATGAACAAGAATTATTGGAATTAGATAAATGGGCAAGTTTGTGGAATTGGTTTAACATAACAAATTGGC
TGTGGTATATAAAATTATTCATAATGATAGTAGGAGGCTTGGTAGGTTTAAGAATAGTTTTTGCTGTACT
TTCTATAGTGAATAGAGTTAGGCAGGGATATTCACCATTATCGTTTCAGACCCACCTCCCAACCCCGAGG
GGACCCGACAGGCCCGAAGGAATAGAAGAAGAAGGTGGAGAGAGAGACAGAGACAGATCCATTCGATTAG
TGAACGGATCGGCACTGCGTGCGCCAATTCTGCAGACAAATGGCAGTATTCATCCACAATTTTAAAAGAA
AAGGGGGGATTGGGGGGTACAGTGCAGGGGAAAGAATAGTAGACATAATAGCAACAGACATACAAACTAA
AGAATTACAAAAACAAATTACAAAAATTCAAAATTTTCGGGTTTATTACAGGGACAGCAGAGATCCAGTT
TGGTTAATTAAGGTACCGAGGGCCTATTTCCCATGATTCCTTCATATTTGCATATACGATACAAGGCTGT
TAGAGAGATAATTAGAATTAATTTGACTGTAAACACAAAGATATTAGTACAAAATACGTGACGTAGAAAG
TAATAATTTCTTGGGTAGTTTGCAGTTTTAAAATTATGTTTTAAAATGGACTATCATATGCTTACCGTAA
CTTGAAAGTATTTCGATTTCTTGGCTTTATATATCTTGTGGAAAGGACGAAACACCGCAGAGGCCGGGCT
GAGACGGTTTAAGAGCTATGCTGGAAACAGCATAGCAAGTTTAAATAAGGCTAGTCCGTTATCAACTTGA
AAAAGTGGCACCGAGTCGGTGCTTTTTTGAATTCGCTAGCTAGGTCTTGAAAGGAGTGGGAATTGGCTCC
GGTGCCCGTCAGTGGGCAGAGCGCACATCGCCCACAGTCCCCGAGAAGTTGGGGGGAGGGGTCGGCAATT
GATCCGGTGCCTAGAGAAGGTGGCGCGGGGTAAACTGGGAAAGTGATGTCGTGTACTGGCTCCGCCTTTT
TCCCGAGGGTGGGGGAGAACCGTATATAAGTGCAGTAGTCGCCGTGAACGTTCTTTTTCGCAACGGGTTT
GCCGCCAGAACACAGGACCGGTTCTAGAGCGCTGCCACCATGGACAAGAAGTACAGCATCGGCCTGGACA
TCGGCACCAACTCTGTGGGCTGGGCCGTGATCACCGACGAGTACAAGGTGCCCAGCAAGAAATTCAAGGT
GCTGGGCAACACCGACCGGCACAGCATCAAGAAGAACCTGATCGGAGCCCTGCTGTTCGACAGCGGCGAA
ACAGCCGAGGCCACCCGGCTGAAGAGAACCGCCAGAAGAAGATACACCAGACGGAAGAACCGGATCTGCT
ATCTGCAAGAGATCTTCAGCAACGAGATGGCCAAGGTGGACGACAGCTTCTTCCACAGACTGGAAGAGTC
CTTCCTGGTGGAAGAGGATAAGAAGCACGAGCGGCACCCCATCTTCGGCAACATCGTGGACGAGGTGGCC
TACCACGAGAAGTACCCCACCATCTACCACCTGAGAAAGAAACTGGTGGACAGCACCGACAAGGCCGACC
TGCGGCTGATCTATCTGGCCCTGGCCCACATGATCAAGTTCCGGGGCCACTTCCTGATCGAGGGCGACCT
GAACCCCGACAACAGCGACGTGGACAAGCTGTTCATCCAGCTGGTGCAGACCTACAACCAGCTGTTCGAG
GAAAACCCCATCAACGCCAGCGGCGTGGACGCCAAGGCCATCCTGTCTGCCAGACTGAGCAAGAGCAGAC
GGCTGGAAAATCTGATCGCCCAGCTGCCCGGCGAGAAGAAGAATGGCCTGTTCGGAAACCTGATTGCCCT
GAGCCTGGGCCTGACCCCCAACTTCAAGAGCAACTTCGACCTGGCCGAGGATGCCAAACTGCAGCTGAGC
AAGGACACCTACGACGACGACCTGGACAACCTGCTGGCCCAGATCGGCGACCAGTACGCCGACCTGTTTC
TGGCCGCCAAGAACCTGTCCGACGCCATCCTGCTGAGCGACATCCTGAGAGTGAACACCGAGATCACCAA
GGCCCCCCTGAGCGCCTCTATGATCAAGAGATACGACGAGCACCACCAGGACCTGACCCTGCTGAAAGCT
CTCGTGCGGCAGCAGCTGCCTGAGAAGTACAAAGAGATTTTCTTCGACCAGAGCAAGAACGGCTACGCCG
GCTACATTGACGGCGGAGCCAGCCAGGAAGAGTTCTACAAGTTCATCAAGCCCATCCTGGAAAAGATGGA
CGGCACCGAGGAACTGCTCGTGAAGCTGAACAGAGAGGACCTGCTGCGGAAGCAGCGGACCTTCGACAAC
GGCAGCATCCCCCACCAGATCCACCTGGGAGAGCTGCACGCCATTCTGCGGCGGCAGGAAGATTTTTACC
CATTCCTGAAGGACAACCGGGAAAAGATCGAGAAGATCCTGACCTTCCGCATCCCCTACTACGTGGGCCC
TCTGGCCAGGGGAAACAGCAGATTCGCCTGGATGACCAGAAAGAGCGAGGAAACCATCACCCCCTGGAAC
TTCGAGGAAGTGGTGGACAAGGGCGCTTCCGCCCAGAGCTTCATCGAGCGGATGACCAACTTCGATAAGA
ACCTGCCCAACGAGAAGGTGCTGCCCAAGCACAGCCTGCTGTACGAGTACTTCACCGTGTATAACGAGCT
GACCAAAGTGAAATACGTGACCGAGGGAATGAGAAAGCCCGCCTTCCTGAGCGGCGAGCAGAAAAAGGCC
ATCGTGGACCTGCTGTTCAAGACCAACCGGAAAGTGACCGTGAAGCAGCTGAAAGAGGACTACTTCAAGA
AAATCGAGTGCTTCGACTCCGTGGAAATCTCCGGCGTGGAAGATCGGTTCAACGCCTCCCTGGGCACATA
CCACGATCTGCTGAAAATTATCAAGGACAAGGACTTCCTGGACAATGAGGAAAACGAGGACATTCTGGAA
GATATCGTGCTGACCCTGACACTGTTTGAGGACAGAGAGATGATCGAGGAACGGCTGAAAACCTATGCCC
ACCTGTTCGACGACAAAGTGATGAAGCAGCTGAAGCGGCGGAGATACACCGGCTGGGGCAGGCTGAGCCG
GAAGCTGATCAACGGCATCCGGGACAAGCAGTCCGGCAAGACAATCCTGGATTTCCTGAAGTCCGACGGC
TTCGCCAACAGAAACTTCATGCAGCTGATCCACGACGACAGCCTGACCTTTAAAGAGGACATCCAGAAAG
CCCAGGTGTCCGGCCAGGGCGATAGCCTGCACGAGCACATTGCCAATCTGGCCGGCAGCCCCGCCATTAA
GAAGGGCATCCTGCAGACAGTGAAGGTGGTGGACGAGCTCGTGAAAGTGATGGGCCGGCACAAGCCCGAG
AACATCGTGATCGAAATGGCCAGAGAGAACCAGACCACCCAGAAGGGACAGAAGAACAGCCGCGAGAGAA
TGAAGCGGATCGAAGAGGGCATCAAAGAGCTGGGCAGCCAGATCCTGAAAGAACACCCCGTGGAAAACAC
CCAGCTGCAGAACGAGAAGCTGTACCTGTACTACCTGCAGAATGGGCGGGATATGTACGTGGACCAGGAA
CTGGACATCAACCGGCTGTCCGACTACGATGTGGACCATATCGTGCCTCAGAGCTTTCTGAAGGACGACT
CCATCGACAACAAGGTGCTGACCAGAAGCGACAAGAACCGGGGCAAGAGCGACAACGTGCCCTCCGAAGA
GGTCGTGAAGAAGATGAAGAACTACTGGCGGCAGCTGCTGAACGCCAAGCTGATTACCCAGAGAAAGTTC
GACAATCTGACCAAGGCCGAGAGAGGCGGCCTGAGCGAACTGGATAAGGCCGGCTTCATCAAGAGACAGC
TGGTGGAAACCCGGCAGATCACAAAGCACGTGGCACAGATCCTGGACTCCCGGATGAACACTAAGTACGA
CGAGAATGACAAGCTGATCCGGGAAGTGAAAGTGATCACCCTGAAGTCCAAGCTGGTGTCCGATTTCCGG
AAGGATTTCCAGTTTTACAAAGTGCGCGAGATCAACAACTACCACCACGCCCACGACGCCTACCTGAACG
CCGTCGTGGGAACCGCCCTGATCAAAAAGTACCCTAAGCTGGAAAGCGAGTTCGTGTACGGCGACTACAA
GGTGTACGACGTGCGGAAGATGATCGCCAAGAGCGAGCAGGAAATCGGCAAGGCTACCGCCAAGTACTTC
TTCTACAGCAACATCATGAACTTTTTCAAGACCGAGATTACCCTGGCCAACGGCGAGATCCGGAAGCGGC
CTCTGATCGAGACAAACGGCGAAACCGGGGAGATCGTGTGGGATAAGGGCCGGGATTTTGCCACCGTGCG
GAAAGTGCTGAGCATGCCCCAAGTGAATATCGTGAAAAAGACCGAGGTGCAGACAGGCGGCTTCAGCAAA
GAGTCTATCCTGCCCAAGAGGAACAGCGATAAGCTGATCGCCAGAAAGAAGGACTGGGACCCTAAGAAGT
ACGGCGGCTTCGACAGCCCCACCGTGGCCTATTCTGTGCTGGTGGTGGCCAAAGTGGAAAAGGGCAAGTC
CAAGAAACTGAAGAGTGTGAAAGAGCTGCTGGGGATCACCATCATGGAAAGAAGCAGCTTCGAGAAGAAT
CCCATCGACTTTCTGGAAGCCAAGGGCTACAAAGAAGTGAAAAAGGACCTGATCATCAAGCTGCCTAAGT
ACTCCCTGTTCGAGCTGGAAAACGGCCGGAAGAGAATGCTGGCCTCTGCCGGCGAACTGCAGAAGGGAAA
CGAACTGGCCCTGCCCTCCAAATATGTGAACTTCCTGTACCTGGCCAGCCACTATGAGAAGCTGAAGGGC
TCCCCCGAGGATAATGAGCAGAAACAGCTGTTTGTGGAACAGCACAAGCACTACCTGGACGAGATCATCG
AGCAGATCAGCGAGTTCTCCAAGAGAGTGATCCTGGCCGACGCTAATCTGGACAAAGTGCTGTCCGCCTA
CAACAAGCACCGGGATAAGCCCATCAGAGAGCAGGCCGAGAATATCATCCACCTGTTTACCCTGACCAAT
CTGGGAGCCCCTGCCGCCTTCAAGTACTTTGACACCACCATCGACCGGAAGAGGTACACCAGCACCAAAG
AGGTGCTGGACGCCACCCTGATCCACCAGAGCATCACCGGCCTGTACGAGACACGGATCGACCTGTCTCA
GCTGGGAGGCGACAAGCGACCTGCCGCCACAAAGAAGGCTGGACAGGCTAAGAAGAAGAAAGATTACAAA
GACGATGACGATAAGGGATCCGGCGCAACAAACTTCTCTCTGCTGAAACAAGCCGGAGATGTCGAAGAGA
ATCCTGGACCGACCGAGTACAAGCCCACGGTGCGCCTCGCCACCCGCGACGACGTCCCCAGGGCCGTACG
CACCCTCGCCGCCGCGTTCGCCGACTACCCCGCCACGCGCCACACCGTCGATCCGGACCGCCACATCGAG
CGGGTCACCGAGCTGCAAGAACTCTTCCTCACGCGCGTCGGGCTCGACATCGGCAAGGTGTGGGTCGCGG
ACGACGGCGCCGCGGTGGCGGTCTGGACCACGCCGGAGAGCGTCGAAGCGGGGGCGGTGTTCGCCGAGAT
CGGCCCGCGCATGGCCGAGTTGAGCGGTTCCCGGCTGGCCGCGCAGCAACAGATGGAAGGCCTCCTGGCG
CCGCACCGGCCCAAGGAGCCCGCGTGGTTCCTGGCCACCGTCGGAGTCTCGCCCGACCACCAGGGCAAGG
GTCTGGGCAGCGCCGTCGTGCTCCCCGGAGTGGAGGCGGCCGAGCGCGCCGGGGTGCCCGCCTTCCTGGA
GACCTCCGCGCCCCGCAACCTCCCCTTCTACGAGCGGCTCGGCTTCACCGTCACCGCCGACGTCGAGGTG
CCCGAAGGACCGCGCACCTGGTGCATGACCCGCAAGCCCGGTGCCTGAACGCGTTAAGTCGACAATCAAC
CTCTGGATTACAAAATTTGTGAAAGATTGACTGGTATTCTTAACTATGTTGCTCCTTTTACGCTATGTGG
ATACGCTGCTTTAATGCCTTTGTATCATGCTATTGCTTCCCGTATGGCTTTCATTTTCTCCTCCTTGTAT
AAATCCTGGTTGCTGTCTCTTTATGAGGAGTTGTGGCCCGTTGTCAGGCAACGTGGCGTGGTGTGCACTG
TGTTTGCTGACGCAACCCCCACTGGTTGGGGCATTGCCACCACCTGTCAGCTCCTTTCCGGGACTTTCGC
TTTCCCCCTCCCTATTGCCACGGCGGAACTCATCGCCGCCTGCCTTGCCCGCTGCTGGACAGGGGCTCGG
CTGTTGGGCACTGACAATTCCGTGGTGTTGTCGGGGAAATCATCGTCCTTTCCTTGGCTGCTCGCCTGTG
TTGCCACCTGGATTCTGCGCGGGACGTCCTTCTGCTACGTCCCTTCGGCCCTCAATCCAGCGGACCTTCC
TTCCCGCGGCCTGCTGCCGGCTCTGCGGCCTCTTCCGCGTCTTCGCCTTCGCCCTCAGACGAGTCGGATC
TCCCTTTGGGCCGCCTCCCCGCGTCGACTTTAAGACCAATGACTTACAAGGCAGCTGTAGATCTTAGCCA
CTTTTTAAAAGAAAAGGGGGGACTGGAAGGGCTAATTCACTCCCAACGAAGACAAGATCTGCTTTTTGCT
TGTACTGGGTCTCTCTGGTTAGACCAGATCTGAGCCTGGGAGCTCTCTGGCTAACTAGGGAACCCACTGC
TTAAGCCTCAATAAAGCTTGCCTTGAGTGCTTCAAGTAGTGTGTGCCCGTCTGTTGTGTGACTCTGGTAA
CTAGAGATCCCTCAGACCCTTTTAGTCAGTGTGGAAAATCTCTAGCAGGGCCCGTTTAAACCCGCTGATC
AGCCTCGACTGTGCCTTCTAGTTGCCAGCCATCTGTTGTTTGCCCCTCCCCCGTGCCTTCCTTGACCCTG
GAAGGTGCCACTCCCACTGTCCTTTCCTAATAAAATGAGGAAATTGCATCGCATTGTCTGAGTAGGTGTC
ATTCTATTCTGGGGGGTGGGGTGGGGCAGGACAGCAAGGGGGAGGATTGGGAAGACAATAGCAGGCATGC
TGGGGATGCGGTGGGCTCTATGGCTTCTGAGGCGGAAAGAACCAGCTGGGGCTCTAGGGGGTATCCCC
[124 nt withheld, positions 9309-9432]
C
[91 nt withheld, positions 9434-9524]
A
[49 nt withheld, positions 9526-9574]
CCTTTGACGTTGGAGTCCACGTTCTTT
[37 nt withheld, positions 9602-9638]
ACCCTATCTCGGTCTATTCTTTTGATTTATAAGGGATTTTGCCGATTTCGGCCTATTGGTTAAAAAATGA
GCTGATTTAACAAAAATTTAACGCGAATTAATTCTGTGGAATGTGTGTCAGTTAGGGTGTGGAAAGTCCC
CAGGCTCCCCAGCAGGCAGAAGTATGCAAAGCATGCATCTCAATTAGTCAGCAACCAGGTGTGGAAAGTC
CCCAGGCTCCCCAGCAGGCAGAAGTATGCAAAGCATGCATCTCAATTAGTCAGCAACCATAGTCCCGCCC
CTAACTCCGCCCATCCCGCCCCTAACTCCGCCCAGTTCCGCCCATTCTCCGCCCCATGGCTGACTAATTT
TTTTTATTTATGCAGAGGCCGAGGCCGCCTCTGCCTCTGAGCTATTCCAGAAGTAGTGAGGAGGCTTTTT
TGGAGGCCTAGGCTTTTGCAAAAAGCTCCCGGGAGCTTGTATATCCATTTTCGGATCTGATCAGCACGTG
TTGACAATTAATCATCGGCATAGTATATCGGCATAGTATAATACGACAAGGTGAGGAACTAAACCATGGC
CAAGTTGACCAGTGCCGTTCCGGTGCTCACCGCGCGCGACGTCGCCGGAGCGGTCGAGTTCTGGACCGAC
CGGCTCGGGTTCTCCCGGGACTTCGTGGAGGACGACTTCGCCGGTGTGGTCCGGGACGACGTGACCCTGT
TCATCAGCGCGGTCCAGGACCAGGTGGTGCCGGACAACACCCTGGCCTGGGTGTGGGTGCGCGGCCTGGA
CGAGCTGTACGCCGAGTGGTCGGAGGTCGTGTCCACGAACTTCCGGGACGCCTCCGGGCCGGCCATGACC
GAGATCGGCGAGCAGCCGTGGGGGCGGGAGTTCGCCCTGCGCGACCCGGCCGGCAACTGCGTGCACTTCG
TGGCCGAGGAGCAGGACTGACACGTGCTACGAGATTTCGATTCCACCGCCGCCTTCTATGAAAGGTTGGG
CTTCGGAATCGTTTTCCGGGACGCCGGCTGGATGATCCTCCAGCGCGGGGATCTCATGCTGGAGTTCTTC
GCCCACCCCAACTTGTTTATTGCAGCTTATAATGGTTACAAATAAAGCAATAGCATCACAAATTTCACAA
ATAAAGCATTTTTTTCACTGCATTCTAGTTGTGGTTTGTCCAAACTCATCAATGTATCTTATCATGTCTG
TATACCGTCGACCTCTAGCTAGAGCTTGGCGTAATCATGGTCATAGCTGTTTCCTGTGTGAAATTGTTAT
CCGCTCACAATTCCACACAACATACGAGCCGGAAGCATAAAGTGTAAAGCCTGGGGTGCCTAATGAGTGA
GCTAACTCACATTAATTGCGTTGCGCTCACTGCCCGCTTTCCAGTCGGGAAACCTGTCGTGCCAGCTGCA
TTAATGAATCGGCCAACGCGCGGGGAGAGGCGGTTTGCGTATTGGGCGCTCTTCCGCTTCCTCGCTCACT
GACTCGCTGCGCTCGGTCGTTCGGCTGCGGCGAGCGGTATCAGCTCACTCAAAGGCGGTAATACGGTTAT
CCACAGAATCAGGGGATAACGCAGGAAAGAACATGTGAGCAAAAGGCCAGCAAAAGGCCAGGAACCGTAA
AAAGGCCGCGTTGCTGGCGTTTTTCCATAGGCTCCGCCCCCCTGACGAGCATCACAAAAATCGACGCTCA
AGTCAGAGGTGGCGAAACCCGACAGGACTATAAAGATACCAGGCGTTTCCCCCTGGAAGCTCCCTCGTGC
GCTCTCCTGTTCCGACCCTGCCGCTTACCGGATACCTGTCCGCCTTTCTCCCTTCGGGAAGCGTGGCGCT
TTCTCATAGCTCACGCTGTAGGTATCTCAGTTCGGTGTAGGTCGTTCGCTCCAAGCTGGGCTGTGTGCAC
GAACCCCCCGTTCAGCCCGACCGCTGCGCCTTATCCGGTAACTATCGTCTTGAGTCCAACCCGGTAAGAC
ACGACTTATCGCCACTGGCAGCAGCCACTGGTAACAGGATTAGCAGAGCGAGGTATGTAGGCGGTGCTAC
AGAGTTCTTGAAGTGGTGGCCTAACTACGGCTACACTAGAAGAACAGTATTTGGTATCTGCGCTCTGCTG
AAGCCAGTTACCTTCGGAAAAAGAGTTGGTAGCTCTTGATCCGGCAAACAAACCACCGCTGGTAGCGGTG
GTTTTTTTGTTTGCAAGCAGCAGATTACGCGCAGAAAAAAAGGATCTCAAGAAGATCCTTTGATCTTTTC
TACGGGGTCTGACGCTCAGTGGAACGAAAACTCACGTTAAGGGATTTTGGTCATGAGATTATCAAAAAGG
ATCTTCACCTAGATCCTTTTAAATTAAAAATGAAGTTTTAAATCAATCTAAAGTATATATGAGTAAACTT
GGTCTGACAGTTACCAATGCTTAATCAGTGAGGCACCTATCTCAGCGATCTGTCTATTTCGTTCATCCAT
AGTTGCCTGACTCCCCGTCGTGTAGATAACTACGATACGGGAGGGCTTACCATCTGGCCCCAGTGCTGCA
ATGATACCGCGAGACCCACGCTCACCGGCTCCAGATTTATCAGCAATAAACCAGCCAGCCGGAAGGGCCG
AGCGCAGAAGTGGTCCTGCAACTTTATCCGCCTCCATCCAGTCTATTAATTGTTGCCGGGAAGCTAGAGT
AAGTAGTTCGCCAGTTAATAGTTTGCGCAACGTTGTTGCCATTGCTACAGGCATCGTGGTGTCACGCTCG
TCGTTTGGTATGGCTTCATTCAGCTCCGGTTCCCAACGATCAAGGCGAGTTACATGATCCCCCATGTTGT
GCAAAAAAGCGGTTAGCTCCTTCGGTCCTCCGATCGTTGTCAGAAGTAAGTTGGCCGCAGTGTTATCACT
CATGGTTATGGCAGCACTGCATAATTCTCTTACTGTCATGCCATCCGTAAGATGCTTTTCTGTGACTGGT
GAGTACTCAACCAAGTCATTCTGAGAATAGTGTATGCGGCGACCGAGTTGCTCTTGCCCGGCGTCAATAC
GGGATAATACCGCGCCACATAGCAGAACTTTAAAAGTGCTCATCATTGGAAAACGTTCTTCGGGGCGAAA
ACTCTCAAGGATCTTACCGCTGTTGAGATCCAGTTCGATGTAACCCACTCGTGCACCCAACTGATCTTCA
GCATCTTTTACTTTCACCAGCGTTTCTGGGTGAGCAAAAACAGGAAGGCAAAATGCCGCAAAAAAGGGAA
TAAGGGCGACACGGAAATGTTGAATACTCATACTCTTCCTTTTTCAATATTATTGAAGCATTTATCAGGG
TTATTGTCTCATGAGCGGATACATATTTGAATGTATTTAGAAAAATAAACAAATAGGGGTTCCGCGCACA
TTTCCCCGAAAAGTGCCACCTGAC
Features (pLannotate 1.2.2; 33 found; start..end, strand, type, name):
     31..83      -  misc_feature   bom (fragment): basis of mobility region from pBR322
    238..617     +  enhancer       CMV enhancer: human cytomegalovirus immediate early enhancer
    618..817     +  promoter       CMV promoter: human cytomegalovirus (CMV) immediate early promoter
    835..1015    +  LTR            5' LTR (truncated): truncated 5' long terminal repeat (LTR) from HIV-1
   1062..1187    +  misc_feature   HIV-1 Ψ: packaging signal of human immunodeficiency virus type 1
   1171..1534    +  CDS            HIV-1 gag (fragment): gag protein from human immunodeficiency virus 1; gag
   1680..1913    +  misc_feature   RRE: The Rev response element (RRE) of HIV-1 allows for Rev-dependent mRNA export from the nucleus to the cytoplasm.
   2290..2390    +  CDS            Rev (fragment): human immunodeficiency virus 1 (HIV-1) Rev protein; rev; enhances nuclear export of unspliced and incompletely spliced viral mRNAs
   2440..2557    +  misc_feature   cPPT/CTS: central polypurine tract and central termination sequence of HIV-1
   2608..2848    +  promoter       U6 promoter: RNA polymerase III promoter for human U6 snRNA
   2895..2962    +  misc_RNA       tracrRNA (fragment): trans-activating CRISPR RNA for the Streptococcus pyogenes CRISPR/Cas9 system
   2980..2998    +  CDS            small t antigen (fragment): SV40 (simian virus 40) small t antigen
   3024..3235    +  promoter       EF-1α core promoter: core promoter for human elongation factor EF-1α
   3260..7363    +  CDS            Cas9: Cas9 (Csn1) endonuclease from the Streptococcus pyogenes Type II CRISPR/Cas system generates RNA-guided double strand breaks in DNA
   7501..8098    +  CDS            PuroR (fragment): puromycin N-acetyltransferase; pac from Streptomyces; confers resistance to puromycin
   8114..8702    +  misc_feature   WPRE: woodchuck hepatitis virus posttranscriptional regulatory element
   8753..8772    +  misc_feature   cPPT/CTS (fragment): central polypurine tract and central termination sequence of HIV-1
   8774..9007    +  LTR            3' LTR (ΔU3): self-inactivating 3' long terminal repeat (LTR) from HIV-1
   9039..9263    +  polyA_signal   bGH poly(A) signal: bovine growth hormone polyadenylation signal
   9267..9288    +  promoter       SV40 promoter (fragment): SV40 enhancer and early promoter
   9309..9737    +  rep_origin     f1 ori (sequence partly withheld): f1 bacteriophage origin of replication; arrow indicates direction of (+) strand synthesis
   9751..10080   +  promoter       SV40 promoter: SV40 enhancer and early promoter
  10128..10175   +  promoter       EM7 promoter: synthetic bacterial promoter&nbsp
  10194..10568   +  CDS            BleoR: antibiotic-binding protein; Sh ble from Streptoalloteichus hindustanus; confers resistance to bleomycin, phleomycin, and Zeocin™
  10578..10703   +  CDS            ble (fragment): BLE_KLEPN - Experimental evidence at protein level: Swiss-Prot protein existence level 1. Binding protein with a strong affinity to the bleomycin family of antibiotics. Binds to CL990; an antimitotic-antibiotic compound. From Klebsiella pneumoniae.
  10698..10819   +  polyA_signal   SV40 poly(A) signal: SV40 polyadenylation signal
  10890..10912   -  protein_bind   lac operator (fragment): The lac repressor binds to the lac operator to inhibit transcription in E. coli. This inhibition can be relieved by adding lactose or isopropyl-β-D-thiogalactopyranoside (IPTG). lac repressor encoded by lacI
  10916..10946   -  promoter       lac promoter: promoter for the E. coli lac operon
  10961..10982   -  protein_bind   CAP binding site: CAP binding activates transcription in the presence of cAMP. E. coli catabolite activator protein
  10995..11087   -  CDS            lacI (fragment): lac repressor; lacI; The lac repressor binds to the lac operator to inhibit transcription in E. coli. This inhibition can be relieved by adding lactose or isopropyl-β-D-thiogalactopyranoside (IPTG).
  11270..11858   -  rep_origin     ori: high-copy-number ColE1/pMB1/pBR322/pUC origin of replication
  12029..12889   -  CDS            AmpR: β-lactamase; bla; confers resistance to ampicillin, carbenicillin, and related antibiotics
  12890..12994   -  promoter       AmpR promoter: bla
