[The description below was written by a language model from this plasmid's Addgene catalogue record and pLannotate feature annotations shown in this document.]
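Description:
plentiCRISPR-v2 Puro EIF2AK3/PERK_sgRNA is an all-in-one lentiviral CRISPR plasmid of about 13 kb, built on the plentiCRISPR-v2 Puro backbone, that delivers Streptococcus pyogenes Cas9 together with a single guide RNA directed against human EIF2AK3, the gene encoding the kinase PERK. In bacteria it is maintained through a high-copy ColE1/pUC-type origin and selected with ampicillin via the β-lactamase gene. An f1 origin and an SV40/EM7-driven bleomycin/Zeocin resistance cassette also sit in the backbone, outside the viral transfer region.

The transfer cassette follows a third-generation, self-inactivating design. A CMV enhancer/promoter replaces the U3 region upstream of a truncated HIV-1 5' LTR to drive genomic RNA production in packaging cells. This is followed by the Ψ packaging signal with a partial gag sequence, the Rev response element for nuclear export, and the cPPT/CTS, which aids nuclear import. The cassette ends in a ΔU3 3' LTR that disables LTR promoter activity after integration. Within it, a human U6 RNA polymerase III promoter expresses the 20-nt EIF2AK3 guide fused to the tracrRNA-derived scaffold. A separate EF-1α core promoter drives Cas9, followed in the same orientation by puromycin N-acetyltransferase. The element linking the two coding sequences is not annotated in the feature table. A WPRE downstream enhances transcript expression.

Transduced mammalian cells can be selected with puromycin, and Cas9 cleavage at the target site is expected to disrupt EIF2AK3. The record states the purpose only as an sgRNA targeting human EIF2AK3/PERK, consistent with use in generating PERK knockout cells.
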