Addgene plasmid #218666: plentiCRISPR-v2 Puro EIF2AK3/PERK_sgRNA
Purpose: sgRNA targeting human EIF2AK3/PERK
Depositing lab: Kivanc Birsoy. Depositing organization: Rockefeller University. Publication: Integrative genetic analysis identifies FLVCR1 as a plasma-membrane choline transporter in mammals. Kenny TC, Khan A, Son Y, Yue L, Heissel S, Sharma A, Pasolli HA, Liu Y, Gamazon ER, Alwaseem H, Hite RK, Birsoy K. Cell Metab. 2023 Jun 6;35(6):1057-1071.e12. doi: 10.1016/j.cmet.2023.04.003. Epub 2023 Apr 25. PubMed 37100056.
Backbone
  Vector backbone: plentiCRISPR-v2 Puro
  Vector type: Lentiviral, CRISPR
  Selectable markers: Puromycin
Growth in bacteria
  Bacterial resistance: Ampicillin, 100 μg/mL
  Growth temperature: 37°C
  Growth strain: NEB Stable
  Copy number: Unknown
Gene/Insert
  Gene/Insert name: EIF2AK3 (alt name: PERK)
  gRNA/shRNA sequence: 5’-GCAGAGGCCGGGCTGAGACG-3’
  Species: H. sapiens (human)
  Entrez Gene: EIF2AK3 (a.k.a. PEK, PERK, WRS)
Terms and licenses: Academic/Nonprofit Terms; Industry Terms: Not Available to Industry
How to cite: plentiCRISPR-v2 Puro EIF2AK3/PERK_sgRNA was a gift from Kivanc Birsoy (Addgene plasmid # 218666 ; http://n2t.net/addgene:218666 ; RRID:Addgene_218666)
